>Addgene plasmid #80396 | pVH002 | depositor full sequence | sequence record 155816 | pVH002 sequence 3672 bps
GAATTCACTAGTGATCCGTTTCCATTTAGGTGGGTACGTTGGAGCCGCATTATTTTCGCTTTATGAATCT
AAAGGGTGGTTAACTCGACATCTTGGTTACCGTGAAGTTACCATCACGGAAAAAGGTTATGCTGCTTTTA
AGACCCACTTTCACATTTAAGTTGTTTTTCTAATCCGCATATGATCAATTCAAGGCCGAATAAGAAGGCT
GGCTCTGCACCTTGGTGATCAAATAATTCGATAGCTTGTCGTAATAATGGCGGCATACTATCAGTAGTAG
GTGTTTCCCTTTCTTCTTTAGCGACTTGATGCTCTTGATCTTCCAATACGCAACCTAAAGTAAAATGCCC
CACAGCGCTGAGTGCATATAATGCATTCTCTAGTGAAAAACCTTGTTGGCATAAAAAGGCTAATTGATTT
TCGAGAGTTTCATACTGTTTTTCTGTAGGCCGTGTACCTAAATGTACTTTTGCTCCATCGCGATGACTTA
GTAAAGCACATCTAAAACTTTTAGCGTTATTACGTAAAAAATCTTGCCAGCTTTCCCCTTCTAAAGGGCA
AAAGTGAGTATGGTGCCTATCTAACATCTCAATGGCTAAGGCGTCGAGCAAAGCCCGCTTATTTTTTACA
TGCCAATACAATGTAGGCTGCTCTACACCTAGCTTCTGGGCGAGTTTACGGGTTGTTAAACCTTCGATTC
CGACCTCATTAAGCAGCTCTAATGCGCTGTTAATCACTTTACTTTTATCTAATCTTGACATCATTAATTC
CTAATTTTTGTTGACACTCTATCGTTGATAGAGTTATTTTACCACTCCCTATCAGTGATAGAGAAAAGTG
AAAATCCATATGACTAGCAGATCCACTAGAGTCGACTAAGAAACCATTATTATCATGACATTAACCTATA
AAAATAGGCGTATCACGAGGCCCTTTCGTCTTCACGCTAGCGGTACCTGAAGTGTGGCCCAACGCAAACT
AAGAGATCTATGCATCACCATCACCATCACGACTACGACATCCCGACTACCGAAAACCTGTACTTCCAGC
CTCCACCTGCATTACCGCCAAAGAGAAGGCGTGGATCTGGGTCCGGCAGCGGTGGATCTATCACAATTCG
GGCAGCTTTTCTGGAGAAGGAAAACACCGCACTGCGTACTGAGATTGCTGAACTGGAGAAAGAAGTAGGC
CGCTGCGAGAATATTGTTAGCAAATATGAAACCCGCTACGGCCCCCTGAACTCGAGTAATGAGAAGCTTG
GGCCCGAACAAAAACTCATCTCAGAAGAGGATCTGAATAGCGCCGTCGACCATCATCATCATCATCATTG
AGTTTAAACGGTCTCCAGCTTGGCTGTTTTGGCGGATGAGAGAAGATTTTCAGCCTGATACAGATTAAAT
CAGAACGCAGAAGCGGTCTGATAAAACAGAATTTGCCTGGCGGCAGTAGCGCGGTGGTCCCACCTGACCC
CATGCCGAACTCAGAAGTGAAACGCCGTAGCGCCGATGGTAGTGTGGGGTCTCCCCATGCGAGAGTAGGG
AACTGCCAGGCATCAAATAAAACGAAAGGCTCAGTCGAAAGACTGGGCCTTTCGTTTTATCTGTTGTTTG
TCGGTGAACTAATTTCTAGACTGCAGGCTTCCTCGCTCACTGACTCGCTGCGCTCGGTCGTTCGGCTGCG
GCGAGCGGTATCAGCTCACTCAAAGGCGGTAATACGGTTATCCACAGAATCAGGGGATAACGCAGGAAAG
AACATGTGAGCAAAAGGCCAGCAAAAGGCCAGGAACCGTAAAAAGGCCGCGTTGCTGGCGTTTTTCCATA
GGCTCCGCCCCCCTGACGAGCATCACAAAAATCGACGCTCAAGTCAGAGGTGGCGAAACCCGACAGGACT
ATAAAGATACCAGGCGTTTCCCCCTGGAAGCTCCCTCGTGCGCTCTCCTGTTCCGACCCTGCCGCTTACC
GGATACCTGTCCGCCTTTCTCCCTTCGGGAAGCGTGGCGCTTTCTCATAGCTCACGCTGTAGGTATCTCA
GTTCGGTGTAGGTCGTTCGCTCCAAGCTGGGCTGTGTGCACGAACCCCCCGTTCAGCCCGACCGCTGCGC
CTTATCCGGTAACTATCGTCTTGAGTCCAACCCGGTAAGACACGACTTATCGCCACTGGCAGCAGCCACT
GGTAACAGGATTAGCAGAGCGAGGTATGTAGGCGGTGCTACAGAGTTCTTGAAGTGGTGGCCTAACTACG
GCTACACTAGAAGGACAGTATTTGGTATCTGCGCTCTGCTGAAGCCAGTTACCTTCGGAAAAAGAGTTGG
TAGCTCTTGATCCGGCAAACAAACCACCGCTGGTAGCGGTGGTTTTTTTGTTTGCAAGCAGCAGATTACG
CGCAGAAAAAAAGGATCTCAAGAAGATCCTTTGATCTTTTCTACGGGGTCTGACGCTCAGTGGAACGAAA
ACTCACGTTAAGGGATTTTGGTCATGAGATTATCAAAAAGGATCTTCACCTAGATCCTTTTAAATTAAAA
ATGAAGTTTTAAATCAATCTAAAGTATATATGAGTAAACTTGGTCTGACAGTTACCAATGCTTAATCAGT
GAGGCACCTATCTCAGCGATCTGTCTATTTCGTTCATCCATAGTTGCCTGACTCCCCGTCGTGTAGATAA
CTACGATACGGGAGGGCTTACCATCTGGCCCCAGTGCTGCAATGATACCGCGAGACCCACGCTCACCGGC
TCCAGATTTATCAGCAATAAACCAGCCAGCCGGAAGGGCCGAGCGCAGAAGTGGTCCTGCAACTTTATCC
GCCTCCATCCAGTCTATTAATTGTTGCCGGGAAGCTAGAGTAAGTAGTTCGCCAGTTAATAGTTTGCGCA
ACGTTGTTGCCATTGCTACAGGCATCGTGGTGTCACGCTCGTCGTTTGGTATGGCTTCATTCAGCTCCGG
TTCCCAACGATCAAGGCGAGTTACATGATCCCCCATGTTGTGCAAAAAAGCGGTTAGCTCCTTCGGTCCT
CCGATCGTTGTCAGAAGTAAGTTGGCCGCAGTGTTATCACTCATGGTTATGGCAGCACTGCATAATTCTC
TTACTGTCATGCCATCCGTAAGATGCTTTTCTGTGACTGGTGAGTACTCAACCAAGTCATTCTGAGAATA
GTGTATGCGGCGACCGAGTTGCTCTTGCCCGGCGTCAATACGGGATAATACCGCGCCACATAGCAGAACT
TTAAAAGTGCTCATCATTGGAAAACGTTCTTCGGGGCGAAAACTCTCAAGGATCTTACCGCTGTTGAGAT
CCAGTTCGATGTAACCCACTCGTGCACCCAACTGATCTTCAGCATCTTTTACTTTCACCAGCGTTTCTGG
GTGAGCAAAAACAGGAAGGCAAAATGCCGCAAAAAAGGGAATAAGGGCGACACGGAAATGTTGAATACTC
ATACTCTTCCTTTTTCAATATTATTGAAGCATTTATCAGGGTTATTGTCTCATGAGCGGATACATATTTG
AATGTATTTAGAAAAATAAACAAATAGGGGTTCCGCGCACATTTCCCCGAAAAGTGCCACCTGACGTCTA
AGAAACCATTATTATCATGACATTAACCTATAAAAATAGGCGTATCACGAGGCAGAATTTCAGATAAAAA
AAATCCTTAGCTTTCGCTAAGGATGATTTCTG
Features (pLannotate 1.2.2; 12 found; start..end, strand, type, name):
    141..761     -  CDS            tetR: TETR2_ECOLX - Experimental evidence at protein level: Swiss-Prot protein existence level 1. TetR is the repressor of the tetracycline resistance element; its N-terminal region forms a helix-turn-helix structure and binds DNA. Binding of tetracycline to TetR reduces the repressor affinity for the tetracycline resistance gene (tetA) promoter operator sites. From Escherichia coli.
    780..835     +  promoter       tetR/tetA promoters: tetR; overlapping promoters for bacterial tetR and tetA
    993..1010    +  CDS            7xHis (fragment): 6xHis affinity tag
   1032..1049    +  CDS            TEV site (fragment): tobacco etch virus (TEV) protease recognition and cleavage site
   1071..1250    +  CDS            TEF (fragment): TEF_CHICK - Also known as VBP. Experimental evidence at protein level: Swiss-Prot protein existence level 1. Transcription factor that binds to and transactivates the vitellogenin II (VTG2) promoter. Binds to the palindromic sequence 5'- GTTTACATAAAC-3'. From Gallus gallus (Chicken).
   1311..1328    +  CDS            capTEV™ (fragment): composite tag for in vivo biotinylation, TEV protease cleavage, and 6xHis tagging
   1435..1550    +  ncRNA          5S rRNA: Accession: RF00001 - 5S ribosomal RNA
   1554..1600    +  terminator     rrnB T1 terminator: transcription terminator T1 from the E. coli rrnB gene
   1813..2401    -  rep_origin     ori: high-copy-number ColE1/pMB1/pBR322/pUC origin of replication
   2572..3432    -  CDS            AmpR: β-lactamase; bla; confers resistance to ampicillin, carbenicillin, and related antibiotics
   3433..3537    -  promoter       AmpR promoter: bla
   3627..3670    -  terminator     bacterial terminator: putative bacterial transcription terminator
