[The description below was written by a language model from this plasmid's Addgene catalogue record and pLannotate feature annotations shown in this document.]
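Description:
pVH002 is a 3.7 kb high-copy bacterial expression plasmid built on a ColE1-type backbone for synthetic biology work in E. coli. It replicates from a ColE1/pMB1-family origin and is selected with ampicillin through a β-lactamase gene driven by its own bla promoter.

The payload is a tetracycline-regulated expression unit for a synthetic scaffold protein described in the record as SH3pep-GS-LZX, that is, an SH3-binding peptide joined through a glycine-serine linker to a leucine zipper domain. A tetR gene sits on the reverse strand and is transcribed divergently from the overlapping tetR/tetA promoter region, so the plasmid supplies its own repressor. Scaffold expression from the pTet side is held off until tetracycline or an analogue relieves TetR binding at the operators. Downstream of the promoter, the automated annotation picks up a His-tag fragment, a TEV protease site fragment, a segment with homology to the chicken bZIP transcription factor TEF/VBP, and a second short tag-like fragment. The TEF-like match most plausibly reflects the leucine zipper portion of the scaffold rather than a genuine TEF insert, though the record does not say so explicitly. The unit ends in an rrnB region containing 5S rRNA sequence and the T1 terminator, and another putative bacterial terminator lies upstream of the tetR end of the cassette.

The plasmid carries no fluorescent protein. According to the deposit information, it serves as a control for cellular autofluorescence alongside fluorescently tagged scaffold constructs, in work on a biomolecular concentration tracker circuit.
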