Addgene plasmid #80396: pVH002
Purpose: pTet-Scaffold with no fluorescent protein. Used as a control for autofluorescence
Depositing lab: Richard Murray. Depositing organization: California Institute of Technology. Publication: Design and implementation of a biomolecular concentration tracker. Hsiao V, de los Santos EL, Whitaker WR, Dueber JE, Murray RM. ACS Synth Biol. 2015 Feb 20;4(2):150-61. doi: 10.1021/sb500024b. Epub 2014 May 15. PubMed 24847683.
Backbone
  Vector backbone: ColE1
  Backbone size w/o insert (bp): 2500
  Total vector size (bp): 3672
  Vector type: Bacterial Expression, Synthetic Biology
Growth in bacteria
  Bacterial resistance: Ampicillin, 100 μg/mL
  Growth temperature: 37°C
  Growth strain: JM109
  Copy number: High Copy
Gene/Insert
  Gene/Insert name: Scaffold (SH3pep-GS-LZX) protein
Terms and licenses: Academic/Nonprofit Terms; Industry Terms: Not Available to Industry
How to cite: pVH002 was a gift from Richard Murray (Addgene plasmid # 80396 ; http://n2t.net/addgene:80396 ; RRID:Addgene_80396)
