>Addgene plasmid #80396 | pVH002 | depositor partial sequence | sequence record 155817 | Scaffold protein (SH3-GS-LZX)
CCTCCACCTGCATTACCGCCAAAGAGAAGGCGTGGATCTGGGTCCGGCAGCGGTGGATCTATCACAATTC
GGGCAGCTTTTCTGGAGAAGGAAAACACCGCACTGCGTACTGAGATTGCTGAACTGGAGAAAGAAGTAGG
CCGCTGCGAGAATATTGTTAGCAAATATGAAACCCGCTACGGCCCCCTG
