>Addgene plasmid #80396 | pVH002 | addgene partial sequence | sequence record 158448 | Tet-R 5'-GGCGAGTTTACGGGTTGTTA-3'
ATGCGCTGTTAATCACTTTACTTTTATCTAATCTTGACATCATTAATTCCTAATTTTTGTTGACACTCTA
TCGTTGATAGAGTTATTTTACCACTCCCTATCAGTGATAGAGAAAAGTGAAAATCCATATGACTAGCAGA
TCCACTAGAGTCGACTAAGAAACCATTATTATCATGACATTAACCTATAAAAATAGGCGTATCACGAGGC
CCTTTCGTCTTCACGCTAGCGGTACCTGAAGTGTGGCCCAACGCAAACTAAGAGATCTATGCATCACCAT
CACCATCACGACTACGACATCCCGACTACCGAAAACCTGTACTTCCAGCCTCCACCTGCATTACCGCCAA
AGAGAAGGCGTGGATCTGGGTCCGGCAGCGGTGGATCTATCACAATTCGGGCAGCTTTTCTGGAGAAGGA
AAACACCGCACTGCGTACTGAGATTGCTGAACTGGAGAAAGAAGTAGGCCGCTGCGAGAATATTGTTAGC
AAATATGAAACCCGCTACGGCCCCCTGAACTCGAGTAATGAGAAGCTTGGGCCCGAACAAAAACTCATCT
CAGAAGAGGATCTGAATAGCGCCGTCGACCATCATCATCATCATCATTGAGTTTAAACGGTCTCCAGCTT
GGCTGTTTTGGCGGATGAGAGAAGATTTTCAGCCTGATACAGATTAAATCAGAACGCAGAAGCGGTCTGA
TAAAACAGAATTTGCCTGGCGGCAGTAGCGCGGTGGTCCCACCTGACCCCATGCCGAACTCAGAAGTGAA
ACGCCGTAGCGCCGATGGTAGTGTGGGGTCTCCCCATGCGAGAGTAGGGAACTGCCAGGCATCAAATAAA
ACGAA
